Addgene plasmid #15252: pBabe-Puro-RalA-V23
Depositing lab: William Hahn. Depositing organization: Dana-Farber Cancer Institute. Publication: The tumor suppressor PP2A Abeta regulates the RalA GTPase. Sablina AA, Chen W, Arroyo JD, Corral L, Hector M, Bulmer SE, DeCaprio JA, Hahn WC. Cell. 2007 Jun 1. 129(5):969-82. 10.1016/j.cell.2007.03.047 PubMed 17540176.
Backbone
  Vector backbone: pBabe-puro
  Backbone size w/o insert (bp): 5100
  Vector type: Mammalian Expression, Retroviral
Growth in bacteria
  Bacterial resistance: Ampicillin, 100 μg/mL
  Growth temperature: 37°C
  Growth strain: DH5alpha
  Copy number: High Copy
Gene/Insert
  Gene/Insert name: v-ral simian leukemia viral oncogene homolog A
  Species: H. sapiens (human)
  Insert size (bp): 621
  Mutation: changed 23rd amino acid to valine
  Entrez Gene: RALA (a.k.a. HINCONS, RAL)
  Cloning method: Restriction Enzyme; 5′ cloning site BamHI (not destroyed); 3′ cloning site SalI (not destroyed)
  Sequencing primers: 5′ MSCV
Terms and licenses: Academic/Nonprofit Terms; Industry Terms: Not Available to Industry
How to cite: pBabe-Puro-RalA-V23 was a gift from William Hahn (Addgene plasmid # 15252 ; http://n2t.net/addgene:15252 ; RRID:Addgene_15252)
