[The description below was written by a language model from this plasmid's Addgene catalogue record.]
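Description:
pBabe-Puro-RalA-V23 is a retroviral mammalian expression plasmid built on the pBabe-puro backbone (about 5.1 kb without insert). It is maintained in E. coli as a high-copy plasmid under ampicillin selection. No feature table accompanies the record, so individual backbone elements are not documented here. In general, pBabe-type vectors are Moloney murine leukemia virus-derived: long terminal repeats and a packaging signal allow the transcript to be packaged into replication-defective virus when the plasmid is introduced into a packaging cell line. The 5′ LTR drives the inserted gene, and a separate internal promoter expresses a puromycin resistance gene for selection of stably transduced mammalian cells.

The payload is a 621 bp human RALA coding sequence (v-ral simian leukemia viral oncogene homolog A), cloned between BamHI and SalI sites that both remain intact. It encodes the small Ras-like GTPase RalA with residue 23 changed to valine. The record does not state the functional consequence of this change. However, a valine at this position in Ral proteins is generally regarded as analogous to the activating G12V substitution in Ras, which impairs GTP hydrolysis and holds the protein in its GTP-bound, active state. No epitope tag or reporter is recorded.

The construct is suited to generating cell populations that stably express this RalA mutant through retroviral infection and puromycin selection. It was deposited with a study of how the tumour suppressor PP2A Aβ regulates RalA, which points to its use in examining RalA signalling in cell transformation.
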