>Addgene plasmid #15252 | pBabe-Puro-RalA-V23 | addgene partial sequence | sequence record 21742 | 15252 with pBABE5'
TGGCTGCAATAAGCCCAAGGGTCAAAATTCTTTGGCCTTACCAAAGTCATCATGGTGGGCAGTGTTGGTG
TGGGCAAGTCAGCTCTGACTCTACAGTTCATGTACGATGAGTTTGTGGAGGACTATGAGCCTACCAAAGC
AGACAGCTACCGGAAGAAGGTAGTGCTGGATGGGGAGGAAGTACAGATTGATATCTTAGATACAGCTGGG
CAGGAGGACTATGCTGCAATTAGAGACAACTACTTCCGAAGCGGGGAGGGCTTCCTCTGTGTCTTCTCTA
TTACAGAAATGGAATCCTTTGCAGCTACAGCTGACTTCAGGGAGCAGATTTTAAGAGTAAAAGAAGACGA
GAATGTTCCATTTCTACTGGTTGGTAACAAATCAGATTTAGAAGATAAAAGGCAGGTTTCTGTAGAAGAG
GCAAAAAACAGAGCTGACCAGTGGAATGTTAACTACGTGGAAACGTCTGCTAAAACACGAGCTAATGTTG
ACAAGGTATTTTTTGATTTAATGAGAGAAATTCGAGCAAGAAAGATGGAAGACAGCAAAGAAAAGAATGG
AAAAAAGAAGAGGAAAAGTTTAGCCAAGAGAATCAGAGAAAGATGCTGCATTTTATAAGTCGACCCTGTG
GAATGTGTGTCAGTTAGGGTGTGGAAAGTCCCCAGGCTCCCCAGCAGGCAGAAGTATGCAAAGCATGCAT
CTCAATTAGTCAGCAACCAGGGTGTGGAAAGTCCCCAGGCTCCC
